Addgene plasmid #212183: pLSU1/t35s[]:nnLuz:NosT
Purpose: This binary vector expresses mushroom luciferase (nnLuz) with the truncated 35sCAMV promoter
Depositing lab: Wayne Curtis. Depositing organization: Pennsylvania State University.
Backbone
  Vector backbone: pLSU1
  Vector type: Plant Expression
Growth in bacteria
  Bacterial resistance: Kanamycin, 50 μg/mL
  Growth temperature: 37°C
  Growth strain: DH5alpha
  Copy number: High Copy
Gene/Insert
  Gene/Insert name: nnLuz
  Species: Neonothopanus nambi
  Insert size (bp): 810
  Mutation: codon modified for Physcomitrella patens expression
  Promoter: truncated 35sCaMV
  Cloning method: Restriction Enzyme; 5′ cloning site Unknown (unknown if destroyed)
Terms and licenses: Academic/Nonprofit Terms; Industry Terms: Not Available to Industry
How to cite: pLSU1/t35s[]:nnLuz:NosT was a gift from Wayne Curtis (Addgene plasmid # 212183 ; http://n2t.net/addgene:212183 ; RRID:Addgene_212183)
