[The description below was written by a language model from this plasmid's Addgene catalogue record and pLannotate feature annotations shown in this document.]
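Description:
pLSU1/t35s[]:nnLuz:NosT is a plant expression binary vector built on the compact pLSU1 backbone, about 5.9 kb in total, intended for Agrobacterium-mediated delivery of a T-DNA into plant cells. It carries two replication systems. A high-copy ColE1/pUC-type origin supports propagation in E. coli, while the pVS1 oriV, together with the pVS1 RepA replication protein and StaA stability protein, allows stable maintenance in Agrobacterium. Bacterial selection relies on a kanamycin resistance gene, aph(3')-Ia. In the annotation this gene lies downstream of the expression cassette, next to the ColE1 origin, so it appears to serve as a backbone marker. The feature table identifies an octopine-type left border repeat immediately upstream of the cassette. It does not annotate a right border repeat or a plant selectable marker, so the record does not establish the exact T-DNA boundaries or whether in planta selection is possible.

The payload is a single expression unit. A truncated CaMV 35S promoter, annotated as a roughly 300 bp fragment of this constitutive viral promoter, drives nnLuz, and the nopaline synthase terminator supplies the polyadenylation signal. nnLuz is the luciferase of the bioluminescent mushroom Neonothopanus nambi, here an 810 bp coding sequence codon-modified for expression in the moss Physcomitrella patens. The automated annotation does not label the luciferase itself, but the unannotated interval between promoter and terminator is consistent with its position. The empty brackets in the name may mark a site for inserting additional elements next to the promoter, though the record does not say so. The stated purpose is simply to express fungal luciferase from the truncated 35S promoter, which makes the construct suited to use as a luminescent reporter in plants.
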