Features (pLannotate 1.2.2; 8 found; start..end, strand, type, name):
      1..195     +  rep_origin     pVS1 oriV: origin of replication for the Pseudomonas plasmid pVS1 (Heeb et al., 2000)
    362..385     +  misc_feature   LB T-DNA repeat: left border repeat from octopine Ach5 T-DNA
    397..712     +  promoter       CaMV 35S promoter (fragment): strong constitutive promoter from cauliflower mosaic virus
   1568..1820    +  terminator     NOS terminator: nopaline synthase terminator and poly(A) signal
   2007..2822    +  CDS            KanR: aminoglycoside phosphotransferase; aph(3')-Ia; confers resistance to kanamycin in bacteria or G418 (Geneticin®) in eukaryotes
   2908..3496    +  rep_origin     ori: high-copy-number ColE1/pMB1/pBR322/pUC origin of replication
   3738..4367    +  CDS            pVS1 StaA: stability protein from the Pseudomonas plasmid pVS1 (Heeb et al., 2000)
   4796..5869    +  CDS            pVS1 RepA: replication protein from the Pseudomonas plasmid pVS1 (Heeb et al., 2000)
>Addgene plasmid #212183 | pLSU1/t35s[]:nnLuz:NosT | addgene full sequence | sequence record 443883 | Addgene NGS Result
TGTGGATAGCACGTACATTGGGAACCCAAAGCCGTACATTGGGAACCGGAACCCGTACATTGGGAACCCA
AAGCCGTACATTGGGAACCGGTCACACATGTAAGTGACTGATATAAAAGAGAAAAAAGGCGATTTTTCCG
CCTAAAACTCTTTAAAACTTATTAAAACTCTTAAAACCCGCCTGGCCTGTGCATAACTGTCTGGCCAGCG
CACAGCCGAAGAGCTGCAAAAAGCGCCTACCCTTCGGTCGCTGCGCTCCCTACGCCCCGCCGCTTCGCGT
CGGCCTATCGCGGCCGCTGGCCGCTCAAAAATGGCTGGCCTACGGCCAGGCAATCTGCTAGCGCGCGGAC
AAGCTAGGATTGGCAGGATATATTCAGTTGTAAATGATATCGCATGCGGAAACCTCCTCGGATTCCATTG
CCCAGCTATCTGTCACTTTATTGAGAAGATAGTGGAAAAGGAAGGTGGCTCCTACAAATGCCATCATTGC
GATAAAGGAAAGGCCATCGTTGAAGATGCCTCTGCCGACAGTGGTCCCAAAGATGGACCCCCACCCACGA
GGAGCATCGTGGAAAAAGAAGACGTTCCAACCACGTCTTCAAAGCAAGTGGATTGATGTGATATCTCCAC
TGACGTAAGGGATGACGCACAATCCCACTATCCTTCGCAAGACCCTTCCTCTATATAAGGAAGTTCATTT
CATTTGGAGAGGCCTACGCGTGCTCGAGGGTACCATGAGGATAAATATCTCTTTGTCTAGTCTCTTTGAG
AGACTGAGCAAATTGTCATCCCGATCCATCGCAATTACCTGCGGCGTAGTCTTGGCAAGTGCAATAGCAT
TCCCAATTATCCGAAGAGACTATCAAACGTTCCTTGAAGTCGGTCCGAGCTATGCCCCACAGAACTTCCG
AGGCTATATCATCGTTTGTGTCTTGTCACTTTTTAGGCAAGAGCAGAAAGGGTTGGCAATCTATGACAGG
CTTCCAGAAAAGAGGCGTTGGCTTGCCGACTTGCCGTTTCGTGAAGGGACGAGGCCATCCATAACCTCCC
ACATTATACAGCGTCAGCGTACTCAGCTGGTAGATCAAGAGTTTGCAACCAGAGAACTTATCGATAAGGT
GATCCCACGTGTGCAAGCAAGACACACAGACAAAACTTTTCTCAGTACGTCAAAATTTGAGTTTCATGCA
AAGGCCATCTTCCTTCTCCCCTCTATCCCTATTAATGATCCTCTTAACATTCCCTCACACGATACGGTAA
GAAGAACCAAGCGTGAGATCGCTCACATGCATGATTACCATGATTGCACTCTGCACTTGGCTCTTGCTGC
TCAGGATGGTAAGGAAGTTTTGAAGAAGGGGTGGGGCCAGCGTCACCCACTGGCCGGACCAGGAGTCCCA
GGCCCTCCTACTGAGTGGACCTTCCTTTACGCACCAAGGAACGAAGAGGAGGCCAGAGTTGTCGAGATGA
TAGTCGAAGCTAGTATTGGCTACATGACTAACGATCCTGCTGGTAAGATTGTCGAAAATGCCAAGTCAGG
TTGAGAATTCGGATCGTATACCTGCAGGATCGTTCAAACATTTGGCAATAAAGTTTCTTAAGATTGAATC
CTGTTGCCGGTCTTGCGATGATTATCATATAATTTCTGTTGAATTACGTTAAGCATGTAATAATTAACAT
GTAATGCATGACGTTATTTATGAGATGGGTTTTTATGATTAGAGTCCCGCAATTATACATTTAATACGCG
ATAGAAAACAAAATATAGCGCGCAAACTAGGATAAATTATCGCGCGCGGTGTCATCTATGTTACTAGATC
GGGGAGCTCTGGCAGGATATATGCGGTTGTAATTCATTTTTATTGTCTAAATTTCTGTATTTGTTTGTTT
GCAATTAGATCCACGTTGTGTCTCAAAATCTCTGATGTTACATTGCACAAGATAAAAATATATCATCATG
AACAATAAAACTGTCTGCTTACATAAACAGTAATACAAGGGGTGTTATGAGCCATATTCAACGGGAAACG
TCTTGTTCGAGGCCGCGATTAAATTCCAACATGGATGCTGATTTATATGGGTATAAATGGGCTCGCGATA
ATGTCGGGCAATCAGGTGCGACAATCTACCGATTGTATGGGAAGCCCGATGCGCCAGAGTTGTTTCTGAA
ACATGGCAAAGGTAGCGTTGCCAATGATGTTACAGATGAGATGGTCAGACTAAACTGGCTGACGGAATTT
ATGCCTCTTCCGACCATCAAGCATTTTATCCGTACTCCTGATGATGCATGGTTACTCACCACTGCGATCC
CAGGGAAAACAGCATTCCAGGTATTAGAAGAATATCCTGATTCAGGTGAAAATATTGTTGATGCGCTGGC
AGTGTTCCTGCGCCGGTTGCATTCGATTCCTGTTTGTAATTGTCCTTTTAACAGCGATCGCGTATTTCGT
CTCGCTCAGGCGCAATCACGAATGAATAACGGTTTGGTTGATGCGAGTGATTTTGATGACGAGCGTAATG
GCTGGCCTGTTGAACAAGTCTGGAAAGAAATGCATAAACTTTTGCCATTCTCACCGGATTCAGTCGTCAC
TCATGGTGATTTCTCACTTGATAACCTTATTTTTGACGAGGGGAAATTAATAGGTTGTATTGATGTTGGA
CGAGTCGGAATCGCAGACCGATACCAGGATCTTGCCATCCTATGGAACTGCCTCGGTGAGTTTTCTCCTT
CATTACAGAAACGGCTTTTTCAAAAATATGGTATTGATAATCCTGATATGAATAAATTGCAGTTTCATTT
GATGCTCGATGAGTTTTTCTAATCAGAATTGGTTAATTGGTTGTAACACTGGCAGAGCATTACGCTGACT
TGACGGGACGGCGGCTTTGTTGAATCAATTGATCTTCTTGAAATCCTTTTTTTCTGCGCGTAATCTGCTG
CTTGCAAACAAAAAAACCACCGCTACCAGCGGTGGTTTGTTTGCCGGATCAAGAGCTACCAACTCTTTTT
CCGAAGGTAACTGGCTTCAGCAGAGCGCAGATACCAAATACTGTTCTTCTAGTGTAGCCGTAGTTAGGCC
ACCACTTCAAGAACTCTGTAGCACCGCCTACATACCTCGCTCTGCTAATCCTGTTACCAGTGGCTGCTGC
CAGTGGCGATAAGTCGTGTCTTACCGGGTTGGACTCAAGACGATAGTTACCGGATAAGGCGCAGCGGTCG
GGCTGAACGGGGGGTTCGTGCACACAGCCCAGCTTGGAGCGAACGACCTACACCGAACTGAGATACCTAC
AGCGTGAGCTATGAGAAAGCGCCACGCTTCCCGAAGGGAGAAAGGCGGACAGGTATCCGGTAAGCGGCAG
GGTCGGAACAGGAGAGCGCACGAGGGAGCTTCCAGGGGGAAACGCCTGGTATCTTTATAGTCCTGTCGGG
TTTCGCCACCTCTGACTTGAGCGTCGATTTTTGTGATGCTCGTCAGGGGGGCGGAGCCTATGGAAAAACG
CCAGCAACGCGGCCTTTTTACGGTTCCTGGCCTTTTGCTGGCCTTTTGCTCACATGTTCTTTCCTGCGTT
ATCCCCTGATTCTGTGGATAACCGTATTACCGCCTTTGAGTGATCTCTGAAGAAACCGAGCGCCGCCGTC
TAAAAAGGTGATGTGTATTTGAGTAAAACAGCTTGCGTCATGCGGTCGCTGCGTATATGATGCGATGAGT
AAATAAACAAATACGCAAGGGGAACGCATGAAGGTTATCGCTGTACTTAACCAGAAAGGCGGGTCAGGCA
AGACGACCATCGCAACCCATCTAGCCCGCGCCCTGCAACTCGCCGGGGCCGATGTTCTGTTAGTCGATTC
CGATCCCCAGGGCAGTGCCCGCGATTGGGCGGCCGTGCGGGAAGATCAACCGCTAACCGTTGTCGGCATC
GACCGCCCGACGATTGACCGCGACGTGAAGGCCATCGGCCGGCGCGACTTCGTAGTGATCGACGGAGCGC
CCCAGGCGGCGGACTTGGCTGTGTCCGCGATCAAGGCAGCCGACTTCGTGCTGATTCCGGTGCAGCCAAG
CCCTTACGACATATGGGCCACCGCCGACCTGGTGGAGCTGGTTAAGCAGCGCATTGAGGTCACGGATGGA
AGGCTACAAGCGGCCTTTGTCGTGTCGCGGGCGATCAAAGGCACGCGCATCGGCGGTGAGGTTGCCGAGG
CGCTGGCCGGGTACGAGCTGCCCATTCTTGAGTCCCGTATCACGCAGCGCGTGAGCTACCCAGGCACTGC
CGCCGCCGGCACAACCGTTCTTGAATCAGAACCCGAGGGCGACGCTGCCCGCGAGGTCCAGGCGCTGGCC
GCTGAAATTAAATCAAAACTCATTTGAGTTAATGAGGTAAAGAGAAAATGAGCAAAAGCACAAACACGCT
AAGTGCCGGCCGTCCGAGCGCACGCAGCAGCAAGGCTGCAACGTTGGCCAGCCTGGCAGACACGCCAGCC
ATGAAGCGGGTCAACTTTCAGTTGCCGGCGGAGGATCACACCAAGCTGAAGATGTACGCGGTACGCCAAG
GCAAGACCATTACCGAGCTGCTATCTGAATACATCGCGCAGCTACCAGAGTAAATGAGCAAATGAATAAA
TGAGTAGATGAATTTTAGCGGCTAAAGGAGGCGGCATGGAAAATCAAGAACAACCAGGCACCGACGCCGT
GGAATGCCCCATGTGTGGAGGAACGGGCGGTTGGCCAGGCGTAAGCGGCTGGGTTGTCTGCCGGCCCTGC
AATGGCACTGGAACCCCCAAGCCCGAGGAATCGGCGTGAGCGGTCGCAAACCATCCGGCCCGGTACAAAT
CGGCGCGGCGCTGGGTGATGACCTGGTGGAGAAGTTGAAGGCCGCGCAGGCCGCCCAGCGGCAACGCATC
GAGGCAGAAGCACGCCCCGGTGAATCGTGGCAAGCGGCCGCTGATCGAATCCGCAAAGAATCCCGGCAAC
CGCCGGCAGCCGGTGCGCCGTCGATTAGGAAGCCGCCCAAGGGCGACGAGCAACCAGATTTTTTCGTTCC
GATGCTCTATGACGTGGGCACCCGCGATAGTCGCAGCATCATGGACGTGGCCGTTTTCCGTCTGTCGAAG
CGTGACCGACGAGCTGGCGAGGTGATCCGCTACGAGCTTCCAGACGGGCACGTAGAGGTTTCCGCAGGGC
CGGCCGGCATGGCCAGTGTGTGGGATTACGACCTGGTACTGATGGCGGTTTCCCATCTAACCGAATCCAT
GAACCGATACCGGGAAGGGAAGGGAGACAAGCCCGGCCGCGTGTTCCGTCCACACGTTGCGGACGTACTC
AAGTTCTGCCGGCGAGCCGATGGCGGAAAGCAGAAAGACGACCTGGTAGAAACCTGCATTCGGTTAAACA
CCACGCACGTTGCCATGCAGCGTACGAAGAAGGCCAAGAACGGCCGCCTGGTGACGGTATCCGAGGGTGA
AGCCTTGATTAGCCGCTACAAGATCGTAAAGAGCGAAACCGGGCGGCCGGAGTACATCGAGATCGAGCTA
GTTGATTGGATGTACCGCGAGATCACAGAAGGCAAGAACCCGGACGTGCTGACGGTTCACCCCGATTACT
TTTTGATCGATCCCGGCATCGGCCGTTTTCTCTACCGCCTGGCACGCCGCGCCGCAGGCAAGGCAGAAGC
CAGATGGTTGTTCAAGACGATCTACGAACGCAGTGGCAGCGCCGGAGAGTTCAAGAAGTTCTGTTTCACC
GTGCGCAAGCTGATCGGGTCAAATGACCTGCCGGAGTACGATTTGAAGGAGGAGGCGGGGCAGGCTGGCC
CGATCCTAGTCATGCGCTACCGCAACCTGATCGAGGGCGAAGCATCCGCCGGTTCCTAATGTACGGAGCA
GATGCTAGGGCAAATTGCCCTAGCAGGGGAAAAAGGTCGAAAAGATCTCTTTCC
